>Addgene plasmid #147963 | pT7-V5-SBP-C1-HsNanos3-del4-20_X | depositor full sequence | sequence record 290410 | Full Sequence
TAGTTATTAATAGTAATCAATTACGGGGTCATTAGTTCATAGCCCATATATGGAGTTCCGCGTTACATAA
CTTACGGTAAATGGCCCGCCTGGCTGACCGCCCAACGACCCCCGCCCATTGACGTCAATAATGACGTATG
TTCCCATAGTAACGCCAATAGGGACTTTCCATTGACGTCAATGGGTGGAGTATTTACGGTAAACTGCCCA
CTTGGCAGTACATCAAGTGTATCATATGCCAAGTACGCCCCCTATTGACGTCAATGACGGTAAATGGCCC
GCCTGGCATTATGCCCAGTACATGACCTTATGGGACTTTCCTACTTGGCAGTACATCTACGTATTAGTCA
TCGCTATTACCATGGTGATGCGGTTTTGGCAGTACATCAATGGGCGTGGATAGCGGTTTGACTCACGGGG
ATTTCCAAGTCTCCACCCCATTGACGTCAATGGGAGTTTGTTTTGGCACCAAAATCAACGGGACTTTCCA
AAATGTCGTAACAACTCCGCCCCATTGACGCAAATGGGCGGTAGGCGTGTACGGTGGGAGGTCTATATAA
GCAGAGCTCTCTGGCTAACTAGAGAACCCACTGCTTACTGGCTTATCGAAATTAATACGACTCACTATAG
GGAGACCCAAGCTCTAGCGCTACCGGTCGCCACCATGGGTAAGCCTATCCCTAACCCTCTCCTCGGTCTC
GATTCTACGCCCGGAAGCGGTAGCGGTACGATGGACGAGAAGACCACCGGCTGGGGGGGCGGCCACGTGG
TGGAGGGCCTGGCCGGCGAGCTGGAGCAGCTGCGGGCCAGGCTGGAGCACCACCCTCAGGGCCAGCGGGA
GCCCAGATCTCGAGCTATGGGCACCTCTGGAAAAGAGGGCCCCGAGACAAGACTGAGCCCCCAGCCTGAG
CCAGAGCCCATGCTGGAACCCGACCAGAAGCGGAGCCTGGAAAGCTCTCCTGCCCCCGAGAGACTGTGCA
GCTTCTGCAAGCACAACGGCGAGAGCCGGGCCATCTACCAGAGCCACGTGCTGAAGGATGAGGCCGGCAG
AGTGCTGTGCCCCATCCTGAGAGACTACGTGTGCCCTCAGTGCGGCGCCACCAGAGAGAGAGCCCACACC
AGAAGATTCTGCCCCCTGACCGGCCAGGGCTACACCAGCGTGTACAGCCACACCACCAGAAACAGCGCCG
GCAAGAAACTCGTGCGGCCCGACAAGGCCAAGACCCAGGATACCGGACACAGAAGAGGCGGCGGAGGCGG
AGCTGGCTTTAGAGGCGCCGGAAAGTCTGAGCCCAGCCCCAGCTGTAGCCCCAGCATGAGCACCTAAGAA
TTCTGCAGTCGACGGTACCGCGGGCCCGGGATCCACCGGATCTAGATAACTGATCATAATCAGCCATACC
ACATTTGTAGAGGTTTTACTTGCTTTAAAAAACCTCCCACACCTCCCCCTGAACCTGAAACATAAAATGA
ATGCAATTGTTGTTGTTAACTTGTTTATTGCAGCTTATAATGGTTACAAATAAAGCAATAGCATCACAAA
TTTCACAAATAAAGCATTTTTTTCACTGCATTCTAGTTGTGGTTTGTCCAAACTCATCAATGTATCTTAA
CGCGTAAATTGTAAGCGTTAATATTTTGTTAAAATTCGCGTTAAATTTTTGTTAAATCAGCTCATTTTTT
AACCAATAGGCCGAAATCGGCAAAATCCCTTATAAATCAAAAGAATAGACCGAGATAGGGT
[37 nt withheld, positions 1742-1778]
AAAGAACGTGGACTCCAACGTCAAAGG
[49 nt withheld, positions 1806-1854]
T
[91 nt withheld, positions 1856-1946]
G
[124 nt withheld, positions 1948-2071]
CAGGTGGCACTTTTCGGGGAAATGTGCGCGGAACCCCTATTTGTTTATTTTTCTAAATACATTCAAATAT
GTATCCGCTCATGAGACAATAACCCTGATAAATGCTTCAATAATATTGAAAAAGGAAGAGTCCTGAGGCG
GAAAGAACCAGCTGTGGAATGTGTGTCAGTTAGGGTGTGGAAAGTCCCCAGGCTCCCCAGCAGGCAGAAG
TATGCAAAGCATGCATCTCAATTAGTCAGCAACCAGGTGTGGAAAGTCCCCAGGCTCCCCAGCAGGCAGA
AGTATGCAAAGCATGCATCTCAATTAGTCAGCAACCATAGTCCCGCCCCTAACTCCGCCCATCCCGCCCC
TAACTCCGCCCAGTTCCGCCCATTCTCCGCCCCATGGCTGACTAATTTTTTTTATTTATGCAGAGGCCGA
GGCCGCCTCGGCCTCTGAGCTATTCCAGAAGTAGTGAGGAGGCTTTTTTGGAGGCCTAGGCTTTTGCAAA
GATCGATCAAGAGACAGGATGAGGATCGTTTCGCATGATTGAACAAGATGGATTGCACGCAGGTTCTCCG
GCCGCTTGGGTGGAGAGGCTATTCGGCTATGACTGGGCACAACAGACAATCGGCTGCTCTGATGCCGCCG
TGTTCCGGCTGTCAGCGCAGGGGCGCCCGGTTCTTTTTGTCAAGACCGACCTGTCCGGTGCCCTGAATGA
ACTGCAAGACGAGGCAGCGCGGCTATCGTGGCTGGCCACGACGGGCGTTCCTTGCGCAGCTGTGCTCGAC
GTTGTCACTGAAGCGGGAAGGGACTGGCTGCTATTGGGCGAAGTGCCGGGGCAGGATCTCCTGTCATCTC
ACCTTGCTCCTGCCGAGAAAGTATCCATCATGGCTGATGCAATGCGGCGGCTGCATACGCTTGATCCGGC
TACCTGCCCATTCGACCACCAAGCGAAACATCGCATCGAGCGAGCACGTACTCGGATGGAAGCCGGTCTT
GTCGATCAGGATGATCTGGACGAAGAGCATCAGGGGCTCGCGCCAGCCGAACTGTTCGCCAGGCTCAAGG
CGAGCATGCCCGACGGCGAGGATCTCGTCGTGACCCATGGCGATGCCTGCTTGCCGAATATCATGGTGGA
AAATGGCCGCTTTTCTGGATTCATCGACTGTGGCCGGCTGGGTGTGGCGGACCGCTATCAGGACATAGCG
TTGGCTACCCGTGATATTGCTGAAGAGCTTGGCGGCGAATGGGCTGACCGCTTCCTCGTGCTTTACGGTA
TCGCCGCTCCCGATTCGCAGCGCATCGCCTTCTATCGCCTTCTTGACGAGTTCTTCTGAGCGGGACTCTG
GGGTTCGAAATGACCGACCAAGCGACGCCCAACCTGCCATCACGAGATTTCGATTCCACCGCCGCCTTCT
ATGAAAGGTTGGGCTTCGGAATCGTTTTCCGGGACGCCGGCTGGATGATCCTCCAGCGCGGGGATCTCAT
GCTGGAGTTCTTCGCCCACCCTAGGGGGAGGCTAACTGAAACACGGAAGGAGACAATACCGGAAGGAACC
CGCGCTATGACGGCAATAAAAAGACAGAATAAAACGCACGGTGTTGGGTCGTTTGTTCATAAACGCGGGG
TTCGGTCCCAGGGCTGGCACTCTGTCGATACCCCACCGAGACCCCATTGGGGCCAATACGCCCGCGTTTC
TTCCTTTTCCCCACCCCACCCCCCAAGTTCGGGTGAAGGCCCAGGGCTCGCAGCCAACGTCGGGGCGGCA
GGCCCTGCCATAGCCTCAGGTTACTCATATATACTTTAGATTGATTTAAAACTTCATTTTTAATTTAAAA
GGATCTAGGTGAAGATCCTTTTTGATAATCTCATGACCAAAATCCCTTAACGTGAGTTTTCGTTCCACTG
AGCGTCAGACCCCGTAGAAAAGATCAAAGGATCTTCTTGAGATCCTTTTTTTCTGCGCGTAATCTGCTGC
TTGCAAACAAAAAAACCACCGCTACCAGCGGTGGTTTGTTTGCCGGATCAAGAGCTACCAACTCTTTTTC
CGAAGGTAACTGGCTTCAGCAGAGCGCAGATACCAAATACTGTCCTTCTAGTGTAGCCGTAGTTAGGCCA
CCACTTCAAGAACTCTGTAGCACCGCCTACATACCTCGCTCTGCTAATCCTGTTACCAGTGGCTGCTGCC
AGTGGCGATAAGTCGTGTCTTACCGGGTTGGACTCAAGACGATAGTTACCGGATAAGGCGCAGCGGTCGG
GCTGAACGGGGGGTTCGTGCACACAGCCCAGCTTGGAGCGAACGACCTACACCGAACTGAGATACCTACA
GCGTGAGCTATGAGAAAGCGCCACGCTTCCCGAAGGGAGAAAGGCGGACAGGTATCCGGTAAGCGGCAGG
GTCGGAACAGGAGAGCGCACGAGGGAGCTTCCAGGGGGAAACGCCTGGTATCTTTATAGTCCTGTCGGGT
TTCGCCACCTCTGACTTGAGCGTCGATTTTTGTGATGCTCGTCAGGGGGGCGGAGCCTATGGAAAAACGC
CAGCAACGCGGCCTTTTTACGGTTCCTGGCCTTTTGCTGGCCTTTTGCTCACATGTTCTTTCCTGCGTTA
TCCCCTGATTCTGTGGATAACCGTATTACCGCCATGCAT
Features (pLannotate 1.2.2; 18 found; start..end, strand, type, name):
     61..364     +  enhancer       CMV enhancer: human cytomegalovirus immediate early enhancer
    365..568     +  promoter       CMV promoter: human cytomegalovirus (CMV) immediate early promoter
    564..597     +  LTR            5' LTR (truncated) (fragment): truncated 5' long terminal repeat (LTR) from HIV-1
    613..631     +  promoter       T7 promoter: promoter for bacteriophage T7 RNA polymerase
    668..709     +  CDS            V5 tag: epitope tag from simian virus 5
    731..844     +  CDS            SBP: streptavidin-binding peptide selected from a peptide library; binds streptavidin with nanomolar affinity (Keefe et al., 2001)
    851..1324    +  CDS            NANOS3 (fragment): NANO3_HUMAN - Also known as NOS3. Experimental evidence at protein level: Swiss-Prot protein existence level 1. Plays a role in the maintenance of the undifferentiated state of germ cells regulating the spermatogonia cell cycle and inducing a prolonged transit in G1 phase. Affects cell proliferation probably by repressing translation of specific mRNAs. Maintains the germ cell lineage by suppressing both Bax-dependent and -independent apoptotic pathways. Essential in the early stage embryo to protect the migrating primordial germ cells (PGCs) from apoptosis. From Homo sapiens (Human).
   1328..1364    +  misc_feature   MCS (fragment): multiple cloning site
   1381..1465    +  CDS            large T antigen (fragment): large T antigen from SV40 (simian virus 40)
   1488..1609    +  polyA_signal   SV40 poly(A) signal: SV40 polyadenylation signal
   1643..2071    -  rep_origin     f1 ori (sequence partly withheld): f1 bacteriophage origin of replication; arrow indicates direction of (+) strand synthesis
   2098..2202    +  promoter       AmpR promoter: bla
   2204..2561    +  promoter       SV40 promoter: SV40 enhancer and early promoter
   2596..3390    +  CDS            NeoR/KanR: aminoglycoside phosphotransferase from Tn5; aph(3')-II (or nptII); confers resistance to neomycin, kanamycin, and G418 (Geneticin®)
   3411..3563    +  CDS            ble (fragment): BLE_KLEPN - Experimental evidence at protein level: Swiss-Prot protein existence level 1. Binding protein with a strong affinity to the bleomycin family of antibiotics. Binds to CL990; an antimitotic-antibiotic compound. From Klebsiella pneumoniae.
   3622..3669    +  polyA_signal   HSV TK poly(A) signal: herpes simplex virus thymidine kinase polyadenylation signal (Cole and Stacy, 1985)
   3760..3776    -  polyA_signal   bGH poly(A) signal (fragment): bovine growth hormone polyadenylation signal
   3998..4586    +  rep_origin     ori: high-copy-number ColE1/pMB1/pBR322/pUC origin of replication
