[The description below was written by a language model from this plasmid's Addgene catalogue record and pLannotate feature annotations shown in this document.]
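Description:
pT7-V5-SBP-C1-HsNanos3-del4-20_X is a 4.7 kb mammalian expression plasmid encoding a deletion mutant of human NANOS3. The catalogue lists the backbone as unknown. The annotated features show a high-copy ColE1/pUC-type origin for propagation in E. coli, an f1 origin, and a Tn5 NeoR/KanR cassette driven by tandem bacterial (AmpR) and SV40 early promoters and terminated by an HSV TK polyadenylation signal. This dual-promoter arrangement gives kanamycin selection in bacteria and could allow G418 selection in mammalian cells. Several short annotated fragments (HIV-1 LTR, SV40 large T antigen, ble, bGH poly(A)) are probably incidental sequence matches or backbone remnants rather than functional parts.

The expression unit consists of the CMV immediate early enhancer and promoter followed by a T7 promoter, which could also support transcription by T7 RNA polymerase. The open reading frame begins with a V5 epitope tag and a streptavidin-binding peptide (SBP), fused to the N-terminus of the NANOS3 coding sequence. A remnant of the multiple cloning site and an SV40 polyadenylation signal follow. According to the depositor, the insert was made as synthetic DNA codon-optimized for human cells. The name indicates that residues 4–20 are deleted, although the record does not describe the functional significance of this region.

The V5 tag allows immunodetection, and the SBP tag allows pulldown of the protein and its partners on streptavidin resin. The associated publication concerns Nanos-mediated recruitment of the CCR4-NOT deadenylase complex and translational repression, so the plasmid was presumably used as a mutant in interaction or repression assays in human cells.
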