Addgene plasmid #147963: pT7-V5-SBP-C1-HsNanos3-del4-20_X
Purpose: Mammalian Expression of HsNanos3-del4-20
Depositing lab: Elisa Izaurralde. Depositing organization: Max Planck Institute for Developmental Biology. Publication: Structural basis for the Nanos-mediated recruitment of the CCR4-NOT complex and translational repression. Bhandari D, Raisch T, Weichenrieder O, Jonas S, Izaurralde E. Genes Dev. 2014 Apr 15;28(8):888-901. doi: 10.1101/gad.237289.113. PubMed 24736845.
Backbone
  Vector backbone: Unknown
  Vector type: Mammalian Expression
Growth in bacteria
  Bacterial resistance: Kanamycin, 50 μg/mL
  Growth temperature: 37°C
  Growth strain: DH5alpha
  Copy number: High Copy
Gene/Insert
  Gene/Insert name: HsNanos3-del4-20
  Species: H. sapiens (human)
  Entrez Gene: NANOS3 (a.k.a. NANOS1L, NOS3, ZC2HC12C)
  Cloning method: Unknown
Terms and licenses: Academic/Nonprofit Terms; Industry Terms: Not Available to Industry
Depositor comments: synthesized DNA from GeneArt. Codon optimized for Expression in human cells. Plasmids from this collection were made available to the research community and donated after the lab closed. Please note that the sequence provided by the depositing laboratory may be theoretical/predicted or based on Sanger sequencing results. There may be discrepancies between sequencing results obtained by Addgene and the depositor sequence. If an Addgene verified sequence is not available, please contact before placing your order to request that our lab fully sequence the plasmid.
How to cite: pT7-V5-SBP-C1-HsNanos3-del4-20_X was a gift from Elisa Izaurralde (Addgene plasmid # 147963 ; http://n2t.net/addgene:147963 ; RRID:Addgene_147963)
